LOCUS       Exported 7090 bp ds-DNA circular SYN 13-MAY-2021
DEFINITION  Mammalian expression plasmid for SARS-CoV-2 nsp8.
ACCESSION   .
VERSION     .
KEYWORDS    pGBW-m4133957
SOURCE      synthetic DNA construct
  ORGANISM  synthetic DNA construct
REFERENCE   1 (bases 1 to 7090)
  TITLE     SARS-CoV-2 protein Mammalian expression constructs, tagged, for
            protein expression and/or purification
REFERENCE   2 (bases 1 to 7090)
  AUTHORS   .
  TITLE     Direct Submission
  JOURNAL   Exported May 13, 2021 from SnapGene Server 1.1.58
            http://www.snapgene.com
FEATURES             Location/Qualifiers
     source          1..7090
                     /organism="synthetic DNA construct"
                     /mol_type="other DNA"
     CDS             596..616
                     /codon_start=1
                     /product="tobacco etch virus (TEV) protease recognition and
                     cleavage site"
                     /label=TEV site
                     /translation="ENLYFQS"
     CDS             965..982
                     /codon_start=1
                     /product="6xHis affinity tag"
                     /label=6xHis
                     /translation="HHHHHH"
     polyA_signal    1059..1180
                     /label=SV40 poly(A) signal
                     /note="SV40 polyadenylation signal"
     primer_bind     complement(1070..1089)
                     /label=EBV-rev
                     /note="SV40 polyA terminator, reverse primer"
     primer_bind     1124..1143
                     /label=SV40pA-R
                     /note="SV40 polyA, reverse primer"
     terminator      1295..1341
                     /label=T7 terminator
                     /note="transcription terminator for bacteriophage T7 RNA
                     polymerase"
     terminator      1371..1507
                     /label=rrnG terminator
                     /note="transcription terminator from the E. coli ribosomal
                     RNA rrnG operon (Albrechtsen et al., 1991)"
     misc_feature    1552..1623
                     /label=3' beta-globin insulator
                     /note="insulator downstream of the human beta-globin locus
                     (Farrell et al., 2002)"
     rep_origin      complement(1849..2437)
                     /direction=LEFT
                     /label=ori
                     /note="high-copy-number ColE1/pMB1/pBR322/pUC origin of
                     replication"
     primer_bind     complement(1929..1948)
                     /label=pBR322ori-F
                     /note="pBR322 origin, forward primer"
     promoter        2937..4146
                     /label=UbC promoter
                     /note="human ubiquitin C promoter"
     primer_bind     3983..4002
                     /label=hUBCpro-F
                     /note="Human Ubiquitin C (UbC) promoter, forward primer"
     CDS             4150..4749
                     /codon_start=1
                     /gene="pac from Streptomyces alboniger"
                     /product="puromycin N-acetyltransferase"
                     /label=PuroR
                     /note="confers resistance to puromycin"
                     /translation="MTEYKPTVRLATRDDVPRAVRTLAAAFADYPATRHTVDPDRHIER
                     VTELQELFLTRVGLDIGKVWVADDGAAVAVWTTPESVEAGAVFAEIGPRMAELSGSRLA
                     AQQQMEGLLAPHRPKEPAWFLATVGVSPDHQGKGLGSAVVLPGVEAAERAGVPAFLETS
                     APRNLPFYERLGFTVTADVEVPEGPRTWCMTRKPGA"
     primer_bind     complement(4150..4169)
                     /label=Puro-R
                     /note="Puromycin resistance gene, reverse primer. Also
                     called puro-variant-R"
     primer_bind     4646..4666
                     /label=Puro-F
                     /note="Puromycin resistance gene, forward primer"
     polyA_signal    4776..4824
                     /note="synthetic polyadenylation signal"
     CDS             5090..5950
                     /codon_start=1
                     /gene="bla"
                     /product="beta-lactamase"
                     /label=AmpR
                     /note="confers resistance to ampicillin, carbenicillin, and
                     related antibiotics"
                     /translation="MSIQHFRVALIPFFAAFCLPVFAHPETLVKVKDAEDQLGARVGYI
                     ELDLNSGKILESFRPEERFPMMSTFKVLLCGAVLSRIDAGQEQLGRRIHYSQNDLVEYS
                     PVTEKHLTDGMTVRELCSAAITMSDNTAANLLLTTIGGPKELTAFLHNMGDHVTRLDRW
                     EPELNEAIPNDERDTTMPVAMATTLRKLLTGELLTLASRQQLIDWMEADKVAGPLLRSA
                     LPAGWFIADKSGAGERGSRGIIAALGPDGKPSRIVVIYTTGSQATMDERNRQIAEIGAS
                     LIKHW"
     primer_bind     complement(5308..5327)
                     /label=Amp-R
                     /note="Ampicillin resistance gene, reverse primer"
     terminator      5963..6099
                     /label=rrnG terminator
                     /note="transcription terminator from the E. coli ribosomal
                     RNA rrnG operon (Albrechtsen et al., 1991)"
     misc_feature    6244..6315
                     /label=5' beta-globin insulator
                     /note="insulator upstream of the human beta-globin locus
                     (Farrell et al., 2002)"
     terminator      6320..6366
                     /label=T7 terminator
                     /note="transcription terminator for bacteriophage T7 RNA
                     polymerase"
     polyA_signal    6384..6432
                     /note="synthetic polyadenylation signal"
     enhancer        6513..6816
                     /label=CMV enhancer
                     /note="human cytomegalovirus immediate early enhancer"
     promoter        6818..7020
                     /label=CMV promoter
                     /note="human cytomegalovirus (CMV) immediate early
                     promoter"
     primer_bind     6971..6991
                     /label=CMV-F
                     /note="Human CMV immediate early promoter, forward primer"
ORIGIN
        1 caccatgata gcctcagagt ttagttccct tccatcatat gcagcttttg ctactgctca
       61 agaagcttat gagcaggctg ttgctaatgg tgattctgaa gttgttctta aaaagttgaa
      121 gaagtctttg aatgtggcta aatctgaatt tgaccgtgat gcagccatgc aacgtaagtt
      181 ggaaaagatg gctgatcaag ctatgaccca aatgtataaa caggctagat ctgaggacaa
      241 gagggcaaaa gttactagtg ctatgcagac aatgcttttc actatgctta gaaagttgga
      301 taatgatgca ctcaacaaca ttatcaacaa tgcaagagat ggttgtgttc ccttgaacat
      361 aatacctctt acaacagcag ccaaactaat ggttgtcata ccagactata acacatataa
      421 aaatacgtgt gatggtacaa catttactta tgcatcagca ttgtgggaaa tccaacaggt
      481 tgtagatgca gatagtaaaa ttgttcaact tagtgaaatt agtatggaca attcacctaa
      541 tttagcatgg cctcttattg taacagcttt aagggccaat tctgctgtca aattagaaaa
      601 cctttacttt cagtcgatga gtgacaaaat cattcatcta accgatgact cctttgatac
      661 agacgtgttg aaggccgatg gtgcgatact ggtagatttc tgggctgaat ggtgtggccc
      721 gtgcaagatg atcgcaccca ttctggacga gatcgccgac gagtatcaag gaaaattaac
      781 tgtcgctaag cttaatatag atcagaaccc agggacggca cctaaatacg gcatcagggg
      841 aatacctacc ctcctgctct ttaagaatgg ggaagttgcc gcgacaaaag tgggagccct
      901 gtctaagggc cagctaaaag agttcttgga cgctaacctg gcaggttcag gctcggggca
      961 catgcaccat caccatcacc atagcagcgg gctcgtgcca cgcggctaag ctagcttgac
     1021 tgactgagat acagcgtacc ttcagctcac agacatgata agatacattg atgagtttgg
     1081 acaaaccaca actagaatgc agtgaaaaaa atgctttatt tgtgaaattt gtgatgctat
     1141 tgctttattt gtaaccatta taagctgcaa taaacaagtt aacaacaaca attgcattca
     1201 ttttatgttt caggttcagg gggaggtgtg ggaggttttt taaagcaagt aaaacctcta
     1261 caaatgtggt attggcccat ctctatcggt atcgtagcat aaccccttgg ggcctctaaa
     1321 cgggtcttga ggggtttttt gtgcccctcg ggccggattg ctatctaccg gcattggcgc
     1381 agaaaaaaat gcctgatgcg acgctgcgcg tcttatactc ccacatatgc cagattcagc
     1441 aacggatacg gcttccccaa cttgcccact tccatacgtg tcctccttac cagaaattta
     1501 tccttaaggt cgtcagctat cctgcaggcg atctctcgat ttcgatcaag acattccttt
     1561 aatggtcttt tctggacacc actaggggtc agaagtagtt catcaaactt tcttccctcc
     1621 ctaatctcat tggttacctt gggctatcga aacttaatta accagtcaag tcagctactt
     1681 ggcgagatcg acttgtctgg gtttcgacta cgctcagaat tgcgtcagtc aagttcgatc
     1741 tggtccttgc tattgcaccc gttctccgat tacgagtttc atttaaatca tgtgagcaaa
     1801 aggccagcaa aaggccagga accgtaaaaa ggccgcgttg ctggcgtttt tccataggct
     1861 ccgcccccct gacgagcatc acaaaaatcg acgctcaagt cagaggtggc gaaacccgac
     1921 aggactataa agataccagg cgtttccccc tggaagctcc ctcgtgcgct ctcctgttcc
     1981 gaccctgccg cttaccggat acctgtccgc ctttctccct tcgggaagcg tggcgctttc
     2041 tcatagctca cgctgtaggt atctcagttc ggtgtaggtc gttcgctcca agctgggctg
     2101 tgtgcacgaa ccccccgttc agcccgaccg ctgcgcctta tccggtaact atcgtcttga
     2161 gtccaacccg gtaagacacg acttatcgcc actggcagca gccactggta acaggattag
     2221 cagagcgagg tatgtaggcg gtgctacaga gttcttgaag tggtggccta actacggcta
     2281 cactagaaga acagtatttg gtatctgcgc tctgctgaag ccagttacct tcggaaaaag
     2341 agttggtagc tcttgatccg gcaaacaaac caccgctggt agcggtggtt tttttgtttg
     2401 caagcagcag attacgcgca gaaaaaaagg atctcaagaa gatcctttga tcttttctac
     2461 ggggtctgac gctcagtgga acgaaaactc acgttaaggg attttggtca tgagattatc
     2521 aaaaaggatc ttcacctaga tccttttaaa ttaaaaatga agttttaaat caatctaaag
     2581 tatatatgag taaacttggt ctgacagtta ccaatgctta atcagtgagg cacctatctc
     2641 agcgatctgt ctatttcgtt catccatagt tgcatttaaa tttccgaact ctccaaggcc
     2701 ctcgtcggaa aatcttcaaa cctttcgtcc gatccatctt gcaggctacc tctcgaacga
     2761 actatcgcaa gtctcttggc cggccttgcg ccttggctat tgcttggcag cgcctatcgc
     2821 caggtattac tccaatcccg aatatccgag atcgggatca cccgagagaa gttcaaccta
     2881 catcctcaat cccgatctat ccgagatccg aggaatatcg aaatcggggc gcgcctggcc
     2941 tccgcgccgg gttttggcgc ctcccgcggg cgcccccctc gtcacggcga gcgctgccac
     3001 gtcagacgaa gggcgcagga gcgtcctgat ccttccgccc ggacgctcag gacagcggcc
     3061 cgctgctcat aagactcggc cttagaaccc cagtatcagc agaaggacat tttaggacgg
     3121 gacttgggtg actctagggc actggttttc tttccagaga gcggaacagg cgaggaaaag
     3181 tagtcccttc tcggcgattc tgcggaggga tctccgtggg gcggtgaacg ccgatgatta
     3241 tataaggacg cgccgggtgt ggcacagcta gttccgtcgc agccgggatt tgggtcgcgg
     3301 ttcttgtttg tggatcgctg tgatcgtcac ttggtgagta gcgggctgct gggctggccg
     3361 gggctttcgt ggccgccggg ccgctcggtg ggacggaagc gtgtggagag accgccaagg
     3421 gctgtagtct gggtccgcga gcaaggttgc cctgaactgg gggttggggg gagcgcagca
     3481 aaatggcggc tgttcccgag tcttgaatgg aagacgcttg tgaggcgggc tgtgaggtcg
     3541 ttgaaacaag gtggggggca tggtgggcgg caagaaccca aggtcttgag cccttcgcta
     3601 atgcgggaaa gctcttattc gggtgagatg ggctgggcac catctgggga ccctgacgtg
     3661 aagtttgtca ctgactggag aactcggttt gtcgtctgtt gcgggggcgg cagttatggc
     3721 ggtgccgttg ggcagtgcac ccgtaccttt gggagcgcgc gccctcgtcg tgtcgtgacg
     3781 tcacccgttc tgttggctta taatgcaggg tggggccacc tgccggtagg tgtgcggtag
     3841 gcttttctcc gtcgcaggac gcagggttcg ggcctagggt aggctctcct gaatcgacag
     3901 gcgccggacc tctggtgagg ggagggataa gtgaggcgtc agtttctttg gtcggtttta
     3961 tgtacctatc ttcttaagta gctgaagctc cggttttgaa ctatgcgctc ggggttggcg
     4021 agtgtgtttt gtgaagtttt ttaggcacct tttgaaatgt aatcatttgg gtcaatatgt
     4081 aattttcagt gttagacttg taaattgtcc gctaaattct ggccgttttt ggcttttttg
     4141 ttagacaaca tgaccgagta caagcccacg gtgcgcctcg ccacccgcga cgacgtcccc
     4201 agggccgtac gcaccctcgc cgccgcgttc gccgactacc ccgccacgcg ccacaccgtc
     4261 gatccggacc gccacatcga gcgggtcacc gagctgcaag aactcttcct cacgcgcgtc
     4321 gggctcgaca tcggcaaggt gtgggtcgcg gacgacggcg ccgcggtggc ggtctggacc
     4381 acgccggaga gcgtcgaagc gggggcggtg ttcgccgaga tcggcccgcg catggccgag
     4441 ttgagcggtt cccggctggc cgcgcagcaa cagatggagg gcctcctggc gccgcaccgg
     4501 cccaaggagc ccgcgtggtt cctggccacc gtcggcgtct cgcccgacca ccagggcaag
     4561 ggtctgggca gcgccgtcgt gctccccgga gtggaggccg ccgagcgcgc cggggtgccc
     4621 gccttcctgg agacctccgc gccccgcaac ctccccttct acgagcggct cggcttcacc
     4681 gtcaccgccg acgtcgaggt gcccgaagga ccgcgcacct ggtgcatgac ccgcaagccc
     4741 ggtgcctagg ctagtatgta agcctagtct tagataataa aatcgctatc catcgaagat
     4801 ggatgtgtgt tggttttttg tgtgtgtaac gctaggcgcg cctggtgtac cgagaacgat
     4861 cctctcagtg cgagtctcga cgatccatat cgttgcttgg cagtcagcca gtcggaatcc
     4921 agcttgggac ccaggaagtc caatcgtcag atattgtact caagcctggt cacggcagcg
     4981 taccgatctg tttaaaccta gatattgata gtctgatcgg tcaacgtata atcgagtcct
     5041 agcttttgca aacatctatc aagagacagg atcagcagga ggctttcgca tgagtattca
     5101 acatttccgt gtcgccctta ttcccttttt tgcggcattt tgccttcctg tttttgctca
     5161 cccagaaacg ctggtgaaag taaaagatgc tgaagatcag ttgggtgcgc gagtgggtta
     5221 catcgaactg gatctcaaca gcggtaagat ccttgagagt tttcgccccg aagaacgctt
     5281 tccaatgatg agcactttta aagttctgct atgtggcgcg gtattatccc gtattgacgc
     5341 cgggcaagag caactcggtc gccgcataca ctattctcag aatgacttgg ttgagtattc
     5401 accagtcaca gaaaagcatc ttacggatgg catgacagta agagaattat gcagtgctgc
     5461 cataaccatg agtgataaca ctgcggccaa cttacttctg acaacgattg gaggaccgaa
     5521 ggagctaacc gcttttttgc acaacatggg ggatcatgta actcgccttg atcgttggga
     5581 accggagctg aatgaagcca taccaaacga cgagcgtgac accacgatgc ctgtagcaat
     5641 ggcaacaacc ttgcgtaaac tattaactgg cgaactactt actctagctt cccggcaaca
     5701 gttgatagac tggatggagg cggataaagt tgcaggacca cttctgcgct cggcccttcc
     5761 ggctggctgg tttattgctg ataaatctgg agccggtgag cgtgggtctc gcggtatcat
     5821 tgcagcactg gggccagatg gtaagccctc ccgtatcgta gttatctaca cgacggggag
     5881 tcaggcaact atggatgaac gaaatagaca gatcgctgag ataggtgcct cactgattaa
     5941 gcattggtaa ccgattctag gtgcattggc gcagaaaaaa atgcctgatg cgacgctgcg
     6001 cgtcttatac tcccacatat gccagattca gcaacggata cggcttcccc aacttgccca
     6061 cttccatacg tgtcctcctt accagaaatt tatccttaag atcgtttaaa ctcgactctg
     6121 gctctatcga atctccgtcg tttcgagctt acgcgaacag ccgtggcgct catttgctcg
     6181 tcgggcatcg aatctcgtca gctatcgtca gcttaccttt ttggcagcga tcgcggctcc
     6241 cgacatcttg gaccattagc tccacaggta tcttcttccc tctagtggtc ataacagcag
     6301 cttcagctac ctctcaattc aaaaaacccc tcaagacccg tttagaggcc ccaaggggtt
     6361 atgctatcaa tcgttgcgtt acacacacaa aaaaccaaca cacatccatc ttcgatggat
     6421 agcgatttta ttatctaact gctgatcgag tgtagccaga tctagtaatc aattacgggg
     6481 tcattagttc atagcccata tatggagttc cgcgttacat aacttacggt aaatggcccg
     6541 cctggctgac cgcccaacga cccccgccca ttgacgtcaa taatgacgta tgttcccata
     6601 gtaacgccaa tagggacttt ccattgacgt caatgggtgg agtatttacg gtaaactgcc
     6661 cacttggcag tacatcaagt gtatcatatg ccaagtacgc cccctattga cgtcaatgac
     6721 ggtaaatggc ccgcctggca ttatgcccag tacatgacct tatgggactt tcctacttgg
     6781 cagtacatct acgtattagt catcgctatt accatgctga tgcggttttg gcagtacatc
     6841 aatgggcgtg gatagcggtt tgactcacgg ggatttccaa gtctccaccc cattgacgtc
     6901 aatgggagtt tgttttggca ccaaaatcaa cgggactttc caaaatgtcg taacaactcc
     6961 gccccattga cgcaaatggg cggtaggcgt gtacggtggg aggtctatat aagcagagct
     7021 ggtttagtga accgtcagat cagatctttg tcgatcctac catccactcg acacacccgc
     7081 cagcggccgc
//
