[The description below was written by a language model from this plasmid's Addgene catalogue record and the feature table of its GenBank file.]
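Description:
pGBW-m4133957 is a 7,090 bp mammalian expression plasmid built on the pTwist_CMV_Puro_6 backbone for producing wild-type SARS-CoV-2 nsp8, a cleavage product of the ORF1ab polyprotein. It is maintained in E. coli at high copy through a ColE1/pUC-type origin and is selected with ampicillin via the beta-lactamase gene. For selection in mammalian cells it carries a separate cassette in which the human ubiquitin C promoter drives puromycin N-acetyltransferase, followed by a synthetic polyadenylation signal.

The expression unit consists of the CMV immediate-early enhancer and promoter near the end of the numbered sequence. These read across the plasmid origin into the nsp8 coding region, which is about 587 bp and is not itself annotated in the feature table. It appears to occupy the region immediately upstream of the TEV protease recognition site. The catalogue lists a cleavable C-terminal TEV and TRX (thioredoxin) fusion supplied by the backbone. The feature table marks the TEV site and a downstream 6xHis tag, and the unannotated gap between them is consistent with the thioredoxin portion, although this is not explicitly labelled. An SV40 poly(A) signal ends the transcript. This arrangement should allow affinity capture of the fusion protein through the His tag and release of nsp8 by TEV cleavage.

The expression unit is flanked by 5' and 3' beta-globin insulator elements, and T7 and rrnG terminators together with an upstream synthetic poly(A) signal help limit transcriptional read-through between modules. The plasmid belongs to a set of tagged SARS-CoV-2 protein constructs intended for mammalian protein expression and/or purification.
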