Addgene plasmid #152673: pGBW-m4133957
Purpose: Mammalian expression plasmid for SARS-CoV-2 nsp8
Depositing lab: Ginkgo Bioworks & Benjie Chen. Depositing organization: Ginkgo Bioworks.
Backbone
  Vector backbone: pTwist_CMV_Puro_6
  Backbone size w/o insert (bp): 6080
  Vector type: Mammalian Expression
  Selectable markers: Puromycin
Growth in bacteria
  Bacterial resistance: Ampicillin, 100 μg/mL
  Growth temperature: 37°C
  Growth strain: DH5alpha
  Copy number: High Copy
Gene/Insert
  Gene/Insert name: SARS-CoV-2 nsp8
  Species: Severe acute respiratory syndrome coronavirus 2
  Insert size (bp): 587
  Mutation: wt
  Entrez Gene: ORF1ab (a.k.a. GU280_gp01)
  Promoter: CMV
  Tag / fusion protein: Cleavable TEV;TRX (C terminal on backbone)
  Cloning method: Unknown
Resource information
  A portion of this plasmid was derived from a plasmid made by: GinkgoBioworks
Depositor comments: NCBI reference sequence: YP_009725304.1
How to cite: pGBW-m4133957 was a gift from Ginkgo Bioworks & Benjie Chen (Addgene plasmid # 152673 ; http://n2t.net/addgene:152673 ; RRID:Addgene_152673)
